Addgene plasmid #224030: AiP13583 - pAAV-AiE0475m_3xC1-minBG-SYFP2-WPRE3-BGHpA (Alias: CN3583)
Purpose: AiE0475m_3xC1 is an enhancer sequence, designed to drive AAV-mediated transgene expression incortical Pvalb+ neurons (sparse ChC cells)
Depositing lab: Allen Institute for Brain Science & Jonathan Ting. Depositing organization: Allen Institute. Publication: A suite of enhancer AAVs and transgenic mouse lines for genetic access to cortical cell types. Ben-Simon Y, Hooper M, Narayan S, Daigle TL, Dwivedi D, Way SW, Oster A, Stafford DA, Mich JK, Taormina MJ, Martinez RA, Opitz-Araya X, Roth JR, Alexander JR, Allen S, Amster A, Arbuckle J, Ayala A, Baker PM, Bakken TE, Barcelli T, Barta S, Bendrick J, Bertagnolli D, Bielstein C, Bishwakarma P, Bowlus J, Boyer G, Brouner K, Casian B, Casper T, Chakka AB, Chakrabarty R, Chance RK, Chavan S, Clark M, Colbert K, Collman F, Daniel S, Departee M, DiValentin P, Donadio N, Dotson N, Egdorf T, Fliss T, Gabitto M, Garcia J, Gary A, Gasperini M, Gloe J, Goldy J, Gore BB, Graybuck L, Greisman N, Haeseleer F, Halterman C, Haradon Z, Hastings SD, Helback O, Ho W, Hockemeyer D, Huang C, Huff S, Hunker A, Johansen N, Jones D, Juneau Z, Kalmbach B, Kannan M, Khem S, Kussick E, Kutsal R, Larsen R, Lee C, Lee AY, Leibly M, Lenz GH, Li S, Liang E, Lusk N, Madigan Z, Malloy J, Malone J, McCue R, Melchor J, Mollenkopf T, Moosman S, Morin E, Newman D, Ng L, Ngo K, Omstead V, Otto S, Oyama A, Pena N, Pham T, Phillips E, Pom CA, Potekhina L, Ransford S, Ray PL, Rette D, Reynoldson C, Rimorin C, Rocha D, Ruiz A, Sanchez REA, Sawyer L, Sedeno-Cortes A, Sevigny JP, Shapovalova N, Shepard N, Shulga L, Sigler AR, Siverts L, Soliman S, Somasundaram S, Staats B, Stewart K, Szelenyi E, Tieu M, Trader C, Tran A, van Velthoven CTJ, Walker M, Wang Y, Weed N, Wirthlin M, Wood T, Wynalda B, Yao Z, Zhou T, Ariza J, Dee N, Reding M, Ronellenfitch K, Mufti S, Sunkin SM, Smith KA, Esposito L, Waters J, Thyagarajan B, Yao S, Lein ES, Zeng H, Levi BP, Ngai J, Ting JT, Tasic B. Cell. 2025 May 16:S0092-8674(25)00513-6. doi: 10.1016/j.cell.2025.05.002. PubMed 40403729.
Backbone
  Vector backbone: pAAV
  Vector type: AAV
Growth in bacteria
  Bacterial resistance: Ampicillin, 100 μg/mL
  Growth temperature: 30°C
  Growth strain: NEB Stable
  Copy number: High Copy
Gene/Insert
  Gene/Insert name: SYFP2
  Species: Synthetic
  Mutation: NA
  Promoter: minBG
  Cloning method: Other
Terms and licenses: Academic/Nonprofit Terms; Industry Terms: Not Available to Industry
Depositor comments: Cloning Method: RE Cloning
How to cite: AiP13583 - pAAV-AiE0475m_3xC1-minBG-SYFP2-WPRE3-BGHpA (Alias: CN3583) was a gift from Allen Institute for Brain Science & Jonathan Ting (Addgene plasmid # 224030 ; http://n2t.net/addgene:224030 ; RRID:Addgene_224030)
