[The description below was written by a language model from this plasmid's Addgene catalogue record and pLannotate feature annotations shown in this document.]
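Description:
AiP13583 - pAAV-AiE0475m_3xC1-minBG-SYFP2-WPRE3-BGHpA (alias CN3583) is an AAV transfer plasmid of about 4.9 kb built on a pAAV backbone and intended for packaging an enhancer-driven reporter genome into recombinant adeno-associated virus. Two AAV2 inverted terminal repeats flank the expression cassette and supply the cis signals needed for replication and encapsidation of the intervening DNA. Outside the ITRs, the bacterial backbone carries a high-copy ColE1/pUC-type origin, an ampicillin resistance gene (β-lactamase) under its own promoter, and an M13 phage origin. Short remnants of the pBR322 bom and rop regions are also detected. The record lists a recombination-reduced E. coli strain as the propagation host, a common choice for keeping the repeat-rich ITRs intact.

The payload is SYFP2, a fast-maturing monomeric yellow fluorescent protein derived from Aequorea victoria. According to the record, it is expressed from a minimal beta-globin promoter (minBG) placed under the control of AiE0475m_3xC1. The construct name suggests this element is a triplicated core of the AiE0475m enhancer. The automated annotation labels neither the enhancer nor the minimal promoter, but both would fall in the unannotated stretch between the left ITR and the SYFP2 coding sequence. Downstream, two adjacent WPRE fragments correspond to the shortened WPRE3 element, which boosts transcript stability and expression while saving packaging space. A bovine growth hormone polyadenylation signal then terminates the transcript.

Because a minimal promoter has little activity on its own, the pattern of fluorescence reflects the cell-type specificity of the enhancer. The stated purpose is to drive AAV-mediated transgene expression in cortical Pvalb+ neurons, with sparse labeling of chandelier cells. The plasmid belongs to a larger suite of enhancer AAVs for genetic access to cortical cell types.
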