Features (pLannotate 1.2.2; 13 found; start..end, strand, type, name):
      1..141     -  repeat_region  AAV2 ITR: inverted terminal repeat of adeno-associated virus serotype 2 inverted
    933..1649    +  CDS            SYFP2: SYFP2 is a basic (constitutively fluorescent) yellow fluorescent protein published in 2006, derived from Aequorea victoria. It is reported to be a very rapidly-maturing monomer with moderate acid sensitivity.
   1689..1846    +  misc_feature   WPRE (fragment): woodchuck hepatitis virus posttranscriptional regulatory element
   1852..1932    +  misc_feature   WPRE (fragment): woodchuck hepatitis virus posttranscriptional regulatory element
   1949..2060    +  polyA_signal   bGH poly(A) signal: bovine growth hormone polyadenylation signal
   2178..2318    +  repeat_region  AAV2 ITR: inverted terminal repeat of adeno-associated virus serotype 2 inverted
   2323..2374    -  misc_feature   bom (fragment): basis of mobility region from pBR322
   2393..2773    +  rep_origin     M13 ori (sequence partly withheld): M13 bacteriophage origin of replication; arrow indicates direction of (+) strand synthesis
   2849..2898    -  misc_feature   bom (fragment): basis of mobility region from pBR322
   3000..3035    -  CDS            rop (fragment): Rop protein, which maintains plasmids at low copy number; rop
   3130..3234    +  promoter       AmpR promoter: bla
   3235..4095    +  CDS            AmpR: β-lactamase; bla; confers resistance to ampicillin, carbenicillin, and related antibiotics
   4266..4854    +  rep_origin     ori: high-copy-number ColE1/pMB1/pBR322/pUC origin of replication
>Addgene plasmid #224030 | AiP13583 - pAAV-AiE0475m_3xC1-minBG-SYFP2-WPRE3-BGHpA (Alias: CN3583) | addgene full sequence | sequence record 449784 | Addgene NGS Result
CCTGCAGGCAGCTGCGCGCTCGCTCGCTCACTGAGGCCGCCCGGGCAAAGCCCGGGCGTCGGGCGACCTT
TGGTCGCCCGGCCTCAGTGAGCGAGCGAGCGCGCAGAGAGGGAGTGGCCAACTCCATCACTAGGGGTTCC
TGCGGCCGCACGCGTTGGGAAGATTTGAGAAGTGCCATGGTTAATATGACTGACTTTTTATTCTTATTTC
TTTTAATTTCATGGTTCTAAATCCGAATTTAATCATAGTACCCAGAAAAGCAGAGGTGTAGAGGTTCACA
GTGGGAGTTGTAATCTAGCCCTATTCATTTTGACCTCAAAACCCAAATTATTTATAACAAATTATTTCCT
ATTCTTTCCTTCACTATTCAGGAACATCTGTTGGGAAGATTTGAGAAGTGCCATGGTTAATATGACTGAC
TTTTTATTCTTATTTCTTTTAATTTCATGGTTCTAAATCCGAATTTAATCATAGTACCCAGAAAAGCAGA
GGTGTAGAGGTTCACAGTGGGAGTTGTAATCTAGCCCTATTCATTTTGACCTCAAAACCCAAATTATTTA
TAACAAATTATTTCCTATTCTTTCCTTCACTATTCAGGAACATCTGTTGGGAAGATTTGAGAAGTGCCAT
GGTTAATATGACTGACTTTTTATTCTTATTTCTTTTAATTTCATGGTTCTAAATCCGAATTTAATCATAG
TACCCAGAAAAGCAGAGGTGTAGAGGTTCACAGTGGGAGTTGTAATCTAGCCCTATTCATTTTGACCTCA
AAACCCAAATTATTTATAACAAATTATTTCCTATTCTTTCCTTCACTATTCAGGAACATCTGTGAGCTCG
GGCTGGGCATAAAAGTCAGGGCAGAGCCATCTATTGCTTACATTTGCTTCTGGGATCCAGATCTTTCGAA
GCTAGCGCTACCGGTCGCCACCATGGTGAGCAAGGGCGAGGAGCTGTTCACCGGGGTGGTGCCCATCCTG
GTCGAGCTGGACGGCGACGTAAACGGCCACAAGTTCAGCGTGTCCGGCGAGGGCGAGGGCGATGCCACCT
ACGGCAAGCTGACCCTGAAGCTGATCTGCACCACCGGCAAGCTGCCCGTGCCCTGGCCCACCCTCGTGAC
CACCCTGGGCTACGGCGTGCAGTGCTTCGCCCGCTACCCCGACCACATGAAGCAGCACGACTTCTTCAAG
TCCGCCATGCCCGAAGGCTACGTCCAGGAGCGCACCATCTTCTTCAAGGACGACGGCAACTACAAGACCC
GCGCCGAGGTGAAGTTCGAGGGCGACACCCTGGTGAACCGCATCGAGCTGAAGGGCATCGACTTCAAGGA
GGACGGCAACATCCTGGGGCACAAGCTGGAGTACAACTACAACAGCCACAACGTCTATATCACCGCCGAC
AAGCAGAAGAACGGCATCAAGGCCAACTTCAAGATCCGCCACAACATCGAGGACGGCGGCGTGCAGCTCG
CCGACCACTACCAGCAGAACACCCCCATCGGCGACGGCCCCGTGCTGCTGCCCGACAACCACTACCTGAG
CTACCAGTCCAAGCTGAGCAAAGACCCCAACGAGAAGCGCGATCACATGGTCCTGCTGGAGTTCGTGACC
GCCGCCGGGATCACTCTCGGCATGGACGAGCTGTACAAGTAAGTCGACGGCGCGCCGCGGCCGCGAATTC
GATATCATAATCAACCTCTGGATTACAAAATTTGTGAAAGATTGACTGGTATTCTTAACTATGTTGCTCC
TTTTACGCTATGTGGATACGCTGCTTTAATGCCTTTGTATCATGCTATTGCTTCCCGTATGGCTTTCATT
TTCTCCTCCTTGTATAAATCCTGGTTAGTTCTTGCCACGGCGGAACTCATCGCCGCCTGCCTTGCCCGCT
GCTGGACAGGGGCTCGGCTGTTGGGCACTGACAATTCCGTGGCTCGAGAGATCTTCGACTGTGCCTTCTA
GTTGCCAGCCATCTGTTGTTTGCCCCTCCCCCGTGCCTTCCTTGACCCTGGAAGGTGCCACTCCCACTGT
CCTTTCCTAATAAAATGAGGAAATTGCATCGCATTGTCTGAGTAGGTGTCATTCTATTCTGGGGGGTGGG
GTGGGGCAGGACAGCAAGGGGGAGGATTGGGAAGACAATAGCAGGCATGAGATCTCACGTGCGGACCGAG
CGGCCGCAGGAACCCCTAGTGATGGAGTTGGCCACTCCCTCTCTGCGCGCTCGCTCGCTCACTGAGGCCG
GGCGACCAAAGGTCGCCCGACGCCCGGGCTTTGCCCGGGCGGCCTCAGTGAGCGAGCGAGCGCGCAGCTG
CCTGCAGGGGCGCCTGATGCGGTATTTTCTCCTTACGCATCTGTGCGGTATTTCACACCGCATA
[142 nt withheld, positions 2375-2516]
C
[141 nt withheld, positions 2518-2658]
CCTTTGACGTTGGAGTCCACGTTCTTT
[37 nt withheld, positions 2686-2722]
ACCCTATCTCGGGCTATTCTTTTGATTTATAAGGGATTTTGCCGATTTCGGCCTATTGGTTAAAAAATGA
GCTGATTTAACAAAAATTTAACGCGAATTTTAACAAAATATTAACGTTTACAATTTTATGGTGCACTCTC
AGTACAATCTGCTCTGATGCCGCATAGTTAAGCCAGCCCCGACACCCGCCAACACCCGCTGACGCGCCCT
GACGGGCTTGTCTGCTCCCGGCATCCGCTTACAGACAAGCTGTGACCGTCTCCGGGAGCTGCATGTGTCA
GAGGTTTTCACCGTCATCACCGAAACGCGCGAGACGAAAGGGCCTCGTGATACGCCTATTTTTATAGGTT
AATGTCATGATAATAATGGTTTCTTAGACGTCAGGTGGCACTTTTCGGGGAAATGTGCGCGGAACCCCTA
TTTGTTTATTTTTCTAAATACATTCAAATATGTATCCGCTCATGAGACAATAACCCTGATAAATGCTTCA
ATAATATTGAAAAAGGAAGAGTATGAGTATTCAACATTTCCGTGTCGCCCTTATTCCCTTTTTTGCGGCA
TTTTGCCTTCCTGTTTTTGCTCACCCAGAAACGCTGGTGAAAGTAAAAGATGCTGAAGATCAGTTGGGTG
CACGAGTGGGTTACATCGAACTGGATCTCAACAGCGGTAAGATCCTTGAGAGTTTTCGCCCCGAAGAACG
TTTTCCAATGATGAGCACTTTTAAAGTTCTGCTATGTGGCGCGGTATTATCCCGTATTGACGCCGGGCAA
GAGCAACTCGGTCGCCGCATACACTATTCTCAGAATGACTTGGTTGAGTACTCACCAGTCACAGAAAAGC
ATCTTACGGATGGCATGACAGTAAGAGAATTATGCAGTGCTGCCATAACCATGAGTGATAACACTGCGGC
CAACTTACTTCTGACAACGATCGGAGGACCGAAGGAGCTAACCGCTTTTTTGCACAACATGGGGGATCAT
GTAACTCGCCTTGATCGTTGGGAACCGGAGCTGAATGAAGCCATACCAAACGACGAGCGTGACACCACGA
TGCCTGTAGCAATGGCAACAACGTTGCGCAAACTATTAACTGGCGAACTACTTACTCTAGCTTCCCGGCA
ACAATTAATAGACTGGATGGAGGCGGATAAAGTTGCAGGACCACTTCTGCGCTCGGCCCTTCCGGCTGGC
TGGTTTATTGCTGATAAATCTGGAGCCGGTGAGCGTGGGTCTCGCGGTATCATTGCAGCACTGGGGCCAG
ATGGTAAGCCCTCCCGTATCGTAGTTATCTACACGACGGGGAGTCAGGCAACTATGGATGAACGAAATAG
ACAGATCGCTGAGATAGGTGCCTCACTGATTAAGCATTGGTAACTGTCAGACCAAGTTTACTCATATATA
CTTTAGATTGATTTAAAACTTCATTTTTAATTTAAAAGGATCTAGGTGAAGATCCTTTTTGATAATCTCA
TGACCAAAATCCCTTAACGTGAGTTTTCGTTCCACTGAGCGTCAGACCCCGTAGAAAAGATCAAAGGATC
TTCTTGAGATCCTTTTTTTCTGCGCGTAATCTGCTGCTTGCAAACAAAAAAACCACCGCTACCAGCGGTG
GTTTGTTTGCCGGATCAAGAGCTACCAACTCTTTTTCCGAAGGTAACTGGCTTCAGCAGAGCGCAGATAC
CAAATACTGTCCTTCTAGTGTAGCCGTAGTTAGGCCACCACTTCAAGAACTCTGTAGCACCGCCTACATA
CCTCGCTCTGCTAATCCTGTTACCAGTGGCTGCTGCCAGTGGCGATAAGTCGTGTCTTACCGGGTTGGAC
TCAAGACGATAGTTACCGGATAAGGCGCAGCGGTCGGGCTGAACGGGGGGTTCGTGCACACAGCCCAGCT
TGGAGCGAACGACCTACACCGAACTGAGATACCTACAGCGTGAGCTATGAGAAAGCGCCACGCTTCCCGA
AGGGAGAAAGGCGGACAGGTATCCGGTAAGCGGCAGGGTCGGAACAGGAGAGCGCACGAGGGAGCTTCCA
GGGGGAAACGCCTGGTATCTTTATAGTCCTGTCGGGTTTCGCCACCTCTGACTTGAGCGTCGATTTTTGT
GATGCTCGTCAGGGGGGCGGAGCCTATGGAAAAACGCCAGCAACGCGGCCTTTTTACGGTTCCTGGCCTT
TTGCTGGCCTTTTGCTCACATGT
